Addgene plasmid #230074: pMS10
Purpose: (Empty Backbone) Constitutive expression Promoter (RpoD sigma factor, BT_RS06635), integrates via IntN1; N-/C-terminal mNeonGreen fusion, ermF, C-terminal 3x-FLAG, R6K ori, RP4 oriT
Depositing lab: Sean Crosson. Depositing organization: Michigan State University. Publication: Genetic- and culture-based tools for studying Bacteroides fragilis. Schnizlein MK, Dubey AA, Fiebig A, Crosson S. Microbiol Resour Announc. 2025 May 8;14(5):e0000625. doi: 10.1128/mra.00006-25. Epub 2025 Mar 25. PubMed 40130927.
Backbone
  Vector backbone: pMS10
  Backbone size (bp): 6146
  Vector type: Bacterial Expression, Synthetic Biology
  Promoter: RpoD (bt_1311/BT_RS06635)
  Selectable markers: Erythromycin
  Tag / fusion protein: 3xFLAG (C terminal on insert); mNeonGreen (N terminal on backbone); mNeonGreen (C terminal on backbone)
Growth in bacteria
  Bacterial resistance: Ampicillin, 100 μg/mL
  Growth temperature: 37°C
  Growth strain: Pir1
  Growth instructions: 5 ug/mL erythromycin used for selection in B. fragilis.
  Copy number: Low Copy
Gene/Insert
  Cloning method: Restriction Enzyme
  Sequencing primers: 5′ TGTCGTAACTTTGCACTCCAAA; 3′ ATTCGGGTTGCCGGTACC; TCACTTGTCGTCGTCATCCTT
Terms and licenses: Academic/Nonprofit Terms; Industry Terms: Not Available to Industry
How to cite: pMS10 was a gift from Sean Crosson (Addgene plasmid # 230074 ; http://n2t.net/addgene:230074 ; RRID:Addgene_230074)
