[The description below was written by a language model from this plasmid's Addgene catalogue record and pLannotate feature annotations shown in this document.]
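Description:
pMS10 is an empty-backbone, integrating expression vector of about 6.1 kb built for constitutive protein expression and tagging in Bacteroides, with the associated work focused on Bacteroides fragilis. It is a suicide-type shuttle plasmid. Replication depends on the R6K γ origin, which functions only when the pi initiator protein is supplied, so the plasmid is maintained at low copy in pir-expressing E. coli hosts under ampicillin selection (β-lactamase/AmpR). An RP4/incP oriT, accompanied by a traJ fragment, allows conjugative mobilisation from a suitable E. coli donor into the recipient. Because the R6K origin cannot replicate in the recipient, the plasmid persists only by chromosomal integration, which the record states occurs via the IntN1 integrase. The automated feature table does not annotate the integrase or its attachment site, and a large stretch between ermF and AmpR is left unannotated. Integrants are selected with erythromycin through the Bacteroides-derived ermF marker.

The expression cassette is driven by the promoter of the housekeeping sigma factor RpoD (bt_1311/BT_RS06635), intended to give constitutive transcription. This promoter is named in the catalogue fields but is not annotated in the feature table. Downstream lies an mNeonGreen coding sequence, a bright, fast-maturing monomeric green/yellow fluorescent protein, followed by a 3xFLAG epitope, of which only a fragment is detected by the annotation. According to the record, restriction-enzyme cloning lets a gene of interest be placed on either side of mNeonGreen to generate N- or C-terminal fluorescent fusions, with a C-terminal 3xFLAG tag available for immunodetection or affinity purification. The vector is suited to single-copy, stable expression of tagged proteins for localisation and detection studies in Bacteroides.
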