Features (pLannotate 1.2.2; 8 found; start..end, strand, type, name):
      1..389     +  rep_origin     R6K γ ori: γ replication origin from E. coli plasmid R6K; requires the R6K initiator protein pi for replication
   1013..1720    +  CDS            mNeonGreen: mNeonGreen is a basic (constitutively fluorescent) green/yellow fluorescent protein published in 2013, derived from Branchiostoma lanceolatum. It is reported to be a very rapidly-maturing monomer with moderate acid sensitivity.
   1781..1803    +  CDS            3xFLAG (fragment): three tandem FLAG® epitope tags
   2115..2912    +  CDS            ermF: ERMF_BACFG - Protein inferred from homology: Swiss-Prot protein existence level 3. Involved in erythromycin resistance. From Bacteroides fragilis.
   4855..4871    +  promoter       AmpR promoter (fragment): bla
   4872..5732    +  CDS            AmpR: β-lactamase; bla; confers resistance to ampicillin, carbenicillin, and related antibiotics
   5785..5830    -  CDS            traJ (fragment): oriT-recognizing protein; traJ
   5863..5972    -  oriT           oriT: incP origin of transfer
>Addgene plasmid #230074 | pMS10 | addgene full sequence | sequence record 475920 | Addgene NGS Result
GATCTGAAGATCAGCAGTTCAACCTGTTGATAGTACGTACTAAGCTCTCATGTTTCACGTACTAAGCTCT
CATGTTTAACGTACTAAGCTCTCATGTTTAACGAACTAAACCCTCATGGCTAACGTACTAAGCTCTCATG
GCTAACGTACTAAGCTCTCATGTTTCACGTACTAAGCTCTCATGTTTGAACAATAAAATTAATATAAATC
AGCAACTTAAATAGCCTCTAAGGTTTTAAGTTTTATAAGAAAAAAAAGAATATATAAGGCTTTTAAAGCT
TTTAAGGTTTAACGGTTGTGGACAACAAGCCAGGGATGTAACGCACTGAGAAGCCCTTAGAGCCTCTCAA
AGCAATTTTGAGTGACACAGGAACACTTAACGGCTGACATGGGAATTCCCCTCCACCTTATTCTTCCCGA
CCGAACGAGCGGTATTCAAGCGGAGTAAGCCCGGTACGTTTTTTGAAAAAGGAGAAAAAATATTCGGTAG
ACTGGAAGCCCAGAAAAAAAGAAATTTCTTTTACTGACTGGGAAGTTCCCACCAACATTTGCTTGGCTTT
ACGAAGTTTCAGTTGATATCAGTGATCTGGAAGAAGCAATGAAAGCTGCTGTTAAGTCTCCGAATCAGGT
ATTGTTCCTGACAGGTGTATTCCCATCCGGTAAACGCGGATACTTTGCAGTTGATCTGACTCAGGAATAA
ATTATAAATTAAGGTAAGAAGATTGTAGGATAAGCTAATGAAATAGAAAAAGGATGCCGTCACACAACTT
GTCGGCATTCTTTTTTGTTTTATTAGTTGAAAATATAGTGAAAAAGTTGCCTAAATATGTATGTTAACAA
ATTATTTGTCGTAACTTTGCACTCCAAATCTGTTTTTAAAGACCCGGGCATGCCAGGATCCGAATTCGAG
CTCGGCGCGCCTGCAGGTCGACAAGCTTGCGGCCGCATAATGCTTAAGTCCATATGGCAGATCTCAATTG
GATATCGGCCGGCCACGCGATCGCTGACGTCCATGGTCAGCAAAGGTGAAGAAGACAATATGGCGAGCCT
GCCGGCGACGCATGAACTGCACATTTTCGGTAGCATCAACGGTGTGGACTTCGATATGGTTGGCCAGGGT
ACCGGCAACCCGAATGACGGTTATGAAGAACTGAATCTGAAAAGTACGAAGGGCGATCTGCAATTTTCCC
CGTGGATTCTGGTCCCGCATATCGGTTACGGCTTCCACCAGTACCTGCCGTATCCGGATGGTATGAGCCC
GTTTCAAGCGGCCATGGTGGACGGTTCTGGCTATCAGGTTCATCGTACCATGCAATTCGAAGATGGCGCG
AGTCTGACCGTGAACTATCGCTACACGTATGAAGGTTCACACATTAAAGGCGAAGCGCAGGTCAAAGGTA
CCGGTTTTCCGGCGGATGGTCCGGTGATGACCAACTCACTGACGGCAGCTGATTGGTGCCGTTCGAAAAA
GACCTATCCGAATGACAAAACCATTATCAGCACGTTTAAGTGGTCTTACACCACGGGTAACGGCAAACGT
TATCGCAGCACCGCACGTACCACGTACACGTTCGCTAAACCGATGGCGGCCAACTACCTGAAAAATCAGC
CGATGTATGTTTTTCGCAAAACCGAACTGAAACATTCCAAGACGGAACTGAACTTCAAGGAATGGCAAAA
GGCGTTTACGGATGTGATTGGTATGGACGAACTGTACAAGACATGTGGTCATGACACTAGTGACTACAAG
GACCACGACGGCGACTATAAGGACCACGACATCGACTACAAGGATGACGACGACAAGTGAGGGCCCTATA
ATTTGGTGAATTGGAGTTATTTTCATATTTTTGCATCCCGAAGAGTTTCTCTTAAAGAGAGAAACATCTT
TTGCATACCTTTTCCGACCGAATTTTTATGTCGTAAAGAGGGGCTTTGCAGGGGGTGGACTCAGAAAGAT
GAGAATAGATGACTATTGTAGTTGAAACACATAGAAAGTTGCTGATATACAGACCGATACGCATATCGGG
ATGAACCATGAGTACGTTCTTTTCTCAAAAAACATAAATATTCGAAAAGAGATGCAATAAATTAAGGAGA
GGTTATAGCTTAGCATGACAAAAAAGAAATTGCCCGTTCGTTTTACGGGTCAGCACTTTACTATTGATAA
AGTGCTAATAAAAGATGCAATAAGACAAGCAAATATAAGTAATCAGGATACGGTTTTAGATATTGGGGCA
GGCAAGGGGTTTCTTACTGTTCATTTATTAAAAATCGCCAACAATGTTGTTGCTATTGAAAACGACACAG
CTTTGGTTGAACATTTACGAAAATTATTTTCTGATGCCCGAAATGTTCAAGTTGTCGGTTGTGATTTTAG
GAATTTTGCAGTTCCGAAATTTCCTTTCAAAGTGGTGTCAAATATTCCTTATGGCATTACTTCCGATATT
TTCAAAATCCTGATGTTTGAGAGTCTTGGAAATTTTCTGGGAGGTTCCATTGTCCTTCAATTAGAACCTA
CACAAAAGTTATTTTCGAGGAAGCTTTACAATCCATATACCGTTTTCTATCATACTTTTTTTGATTTGAA
ACTTGTCTATGAGGTAGGTCCTGAAAGTTTCTTGCCACCGCCAACTGTCAAATCAGCCCTGTTAAACATT
AAAAGAAAACACTTATTTTTTGATTTTAAGTTTAAAGCCAAATACTTAGCATTTATTTCCTATCTGTTAG
AGAAACCTGATTTATCTGTAAAAACAGCTTTAAAGTCGATTTTCAGGAAAAGTCAGGTCAGGTCAATTTC
GGAAAAATTCGGTTTAAACCTTAATGCTCAAATTGTTTGTTTGTCTCCAAGTCAATGGTTAAACTGTTTT
TTGGAAATGCTGGAAGTTGTCCCTGAAAAATTTCATCCTTCGTAGGCATGCCTCATCGGATTCTTTTAAT
ATCGCTACTCTCTACGTTCAACCAAAAGAAATAATGACTTACTGCTATATTTTTTGCACGTGTGGGGAAA
ATGTGGGGAAAATTCAAGCAAAAGAAAAAGCTAAGTATTGAACTATCAAATACTTAGCTTTCTTTCTTGT
ACCCAGACCCCGCATTTGAAATAATTAAAGTGGGGAAAATGTGGGTAAAAAGAAAAATGCGGAAAAACGC
CACAATTACACTGTATTTCAATATGTTATAATCCTATTAAATTTTAATCCAAGTTTAATCGAATTGCAAA
ATATTTAGCAGATGTGGGGAAAATGCTGGGGAAAATATTTATATTTGCAGCAGAGTAAAATTCAACCTGA
AAGTCTATGAAAGTAACCTTTATCATTAAAAAAGCAGCCAAACGATATGATACAGAATCCATGGCTACAA
TCTATGTCCGTTTTAGAAACGGAAGGCAGTTAGACTCCGTTGCTCCTACTCAGTTAGCCATCAATCCCAA
TCTATGGGATGATAAAGACGAATGTGTAAAAACGAAAGCTGTCTGCAATGAAGAAATGCGTACCCATATA
AATGAAGAGATACGCCAGTTGAAAACCTATATCGAGAAGGTATATCAACAAGAAAAGGAAGCAATAGACA
AAGAATGGCTAAAAACAACACTTGATAAATTTTACCATCCTGAAAAATATTTTTTGCCGGAGGAAGTGGT
TATCAAGCCTACCATTGGAGAACTATTCGATGAATTTCTAAACAAGCACCCTTTGTCGGAAGTACGAAAG
AAAAATTTCCGGGTTGTCAAAAGAGCCTTACTGCGTTATGAACTATATGTAAGGGCTACAAAGAGAGGAC
AAAAGGGCTTTATCCTTGATGTGGATTTGGTAACACCTGACACGCTTCGGGATATGTGGGATTTCTTTCA
GAACGAATACCGGTATTATGAACTTTACCCGAGCATTTATGAAGCCATTCCCGAAAAGAGGACACCACAG
CCCAGAAGCAAAAACACGCTGATAGACTGTTTTTCAAGAATACGCACATTCTTCCTGTGGTGCTTCGATA
ACAAACGCACCACAAACAGACCTTTCGACAAGTTTCCGATAGAGGAGTGTACATATGGTACACCTTATTA
TATAACACTCGAAGAAAGGGACAGGATTTTTAATGCAGACCTTTCTGCCACCCCACAACTGGCAATACAG
AGGGATATATTCATATTTCAGACACTGATAGGATGCAGGGTGAGCGACCTGTACCGAATGACCAAACTAA
ATGTGGTCAATGAAGCCATAGAATATATTCCCAAGAAAACCAAAGAGGGGAATCCGGTTACGGTACGTGT
TCCACTTAACGACAAAGCGAAAGAAATCCTTGAACGCTACAAAGAATATGAGGGAAAACTGTTGCCGTTC
ATATCCGAGCAAAAGTACAATGATGCCATAAAAAAGATATTCAAATTAGCTGGAGTTGACCGCATCGTAA
CAATCTTAGACCCGTTGACGCACAACGAAATCAAACGACCTATTTATGAAGTGGCAAGCAGCCATCTGGC
AAGACGTACGTTTATCGGCAATATCTATAAAAAAGTGAAAGACCCGAACCTTGTTTCCGCACTGTCGGGA
CACAAGGAGGGAAGCAAAGCTTTCAGACGATACAGGGATATTGACGAAGAAATGAAGAAAGACCTTGTAA
AACTACTGGACTGATAAAAGTATCAAACAGTTTCATAGATAGTTAGGCTAGCATATAGCGACTTTTTTAC
AAAATGCTAAAATTTGTTGATTTCCGTCAAGCAATTGTTGAGCAAAAATGTCTTTTACGATAAAATGATA
CCTCAATATCAACTGTTTAGCAAAACGATATTTCTCTTAAAGAGAGAAACACCTTTTTGTTCACCAATCC
CCGACTTTTAATCCCGCGGCCATGATTGAAAAAGGAAGAGTATGAGTATTCAACATTTCCGTGTCGCCCT
TATTCCCTTTTTTGCGGCATTTTGCCTTCCTGTTTTTGCTCACCCAGAAACGCTGGTGAAAGTAAAAGAT
GCTGAAGATCAGTTGGGTGCACGAGTGGGTTACATCGAACTGGATCTCAACAGCGGTAAGATCCTTGAGA
GTTTTCGCCCCGAAGAACGTTTTCCAATGATGAGCACTTTTAAAGTTCTGCTATGTGGCGCGGTATTATC
CCGTATTGACGCCGGGCAAGAGCAACTCGGTCGCCGCATACACTATTCTCAGAATGACTTGGTTGAGTAC
TCACCAGTCACAGAAAAGCATCTTACGGATGGCATGACAGTAAGAGAATTATGCAGTGCTGCCATAACCA
TGAGTGATAACACTGCGGCCAACTTACTTCTGACAACGATCGGAGGACCGAAGGAGCTAACCGCTTTTTT
GCACAACATGGGGGATCATGTAACTCGCCTTGATCGTTGGGAACCGGAGCTGAATGAAGCCATACCAAAC
GACGAGCGTGACACCACGATGCCTGTAGCAATGGCAACAACGTTGCGCAAACTATTAACTGGCGAACTAC
TTACTCTAGCTTCCCGGCAACAATTAATAGACTGGATGGAGGCGGATAAAGTTGCAGGACCACTTCTGCG
CTCGGCCCTTCCGGCTGGCTGGTTTATTGCTGATAAATCTGGAGCCGGTGAGCGTGGGTCTCGCGGTATC
ATTGCAGCACTGGGGCCAGATGGTAAGCCCTCCCGTATCGTAGTTATCTACACGACGGGGAGTCAGGCAA
CTATGGATGAACGAAATAGACAGATCGCTGAGATAGGTGCCTCACTGATTAAGCATTGGTAACTGTCAGA
CCAAGTTTACTCATAACGCGTCAATTCGAGGGGGATCAATTCCGTGATAGGTGGGCTGCCCTTCCTGGTT
GGCTTGGTTTCATCAGCCATCCGCTTGCCCTCATCTGTTACGCCGGCGGTAGCCGGCCAGCCTCGCAGAG
CAGGATTCCCGTTGAGCACCGCCAGGTGCGAATAAGGGACAGTGAAGAAGGAACACCCGCTCGCGGGTGG
GCCTACTTCACCTATCCTGCCCGGCTGACGCCGTTGGATACACCAAGGAAAGTCTACACGAACCCTTTGG
CAAAATCCTGTATATCGTGCGAAAAAGGATGGATATACCGAAAAAATCGCTATAATGACCCCGAAGCAGG
GTTATGCAGCGGAAAACGGAATTGATCCGGCCACGATGCGTCCGGCGTAGAG
